>Addgene plasmid #27777 | pUT1395-HQ858727 | depositor full sequence | sequence record 13081 | Author sequence
CAAATAATGATTTTATTTTGACTGATAGTGACCTGTTCGTTGCAACAAATTGATGAGCAATGCTTTTTTA
TAATGCCAACTTTGTACAAAAAAGCAGGCTCCGCGGCCGCCTTGTTTAACTTTAAGAAGGAGCCCTTCAC
CATGGCGGCGGCGAACGGAGCTGCCGGTGCGGTGCTGTTCAGCGAGGAGGACCTGAGGGAGGTGAGTGGG
GTGCGCTGGGGAGAGGACTTCGTGGAGGTGACGTGCGGATGCACCAGCCACCGCTACGGCGACGCCGTCG
GCCGCCTCCGCGTCTTTGCGTCAGGCGACCTGGAGATCAACTGCGAGTGCACGCCCGGCTGCCGCGAAGA
CAAGATGACACCTGCTGCCTTTGAGAAGCACTCCGGAAAGGAGACAGCTGGAAAGTGGAGGAACACCGTC
TGGGTAATGGTCCAGGGGGAAAAAGTGCCACTGTCAAAGACGGCTCTGCTCAAATACTACTACCTGGCGC
ACAAGTCAGGCAACGGTTCTCACAAGGGCCGTAACGGACGTCCGTCCCACCGCGACGAGTTCATCTGCTG
CGCAGGATGTGGCAAGGAGAGGAGGTTTCGGCTCCGGTCAAAGGAAGAGTGCCGTGTTTACCATGACGCT
CTTGCCAAAGCTAGCTGGACGTGTGCGGATTTGACAACTGATAGGGTCACCTGTGACGACGAGGAGGAGC
GTGCAAGCCGCAAGGTCCTGCGGGGCTGCTCCCGCGCGCCGTCCTGCACGGGCTGCATGAAGTGCGTGTG
CTTCGGCTGCGAGACCTGCCGCTTCAAGGACTGCGACTGCCAGACCTGCGTTGACTTCTACCGCAACTCC
AAGGAAAAGGGTGGGCGCGCCGACCCAGCTTTCTTGTACAAAGTTGGCATTATAAGAAAGCATTGCTTAT
CAATTTGTTGCAACGAACAGGTCACTATCAGTCAAAATAAAATCATTATTTGCCATCCAGCTGATATCCC
CTATAGTGAGTCGTATTACATGGTCATAGCTGTTTCCTGGCAGCTCTGGCCCGTGTCTCAAAATCTCTGA
TGTTACATTGCACAAGATAAAAATATATCATCATGAACAATAAAACTGTCTGCTTACATAAACAGTAATA
CAAGGGGTGTTATGAGCCATATTCAACGGGAAACGTCGAGGCCGCGATTAAATTCCAACATGGATGCTGA
TTTATATGGGTATAAATGGGCTCGCGATAATGTCGGGCAATCAGGTGCGACAATCTATCGCTTGTATGGG
AAGCCCGATGCGCCAGAGTTGTTTCTGAAACATGGCAAAGGTAGCGTTGCCAATGATGTTACAGATGAGA
TGGTCAGACTAAACTGGCTGACGGAATTTATGCCTCTTCCGACCATCAAGCATTTTATCCGTACTCCTGA
TGATGCATGGTTACTCACCACTGCGATCCCCGGAAAAACAGCATTCCAGGTATTAGAAGAATATCCTGAT
TCAGGTGAAAATATTGTTGATGCGCTGGCAGTGTTCCTGCGCCGGTTGCATTCGATTCCTGTTTGTAATT
GTCCTTTTAACAGCGATCGCGTATTTCGTCTCGCTCAGGCGCAATCACGAATGAATAACGGTTTGGTTGA
TGCGAGTGATTTTGATGACGAGCGTAATGGCTGGCCTGTTGAACAAGTCTGGAAAGAAATGCATAAACTT
TTGCCATTCTCACCGGATTCAGTCGTCACTCATGGTGATTTCTCACTTGATAACCTTATTTTTGACGAGG
GGAAATTAATAGGTTGTATTGATGTTGGACGAGTCGGAATCGCAGACCGATACCAGGATCTTGCCATCCT
ATGGAACTGCCTCGGTGAGTTTTCTCCTTCATTACAGAAACGGCTTTTTCAAAAATATGGTATTGATAAT
CCTGATATGAATAAATTGCAGTTTCATTTGATGCTCGATGAGTTTTTCTAATCAGAATTGGTTAATTGGT
TGTAACACTGGCAGAGCATTACGCTGACTTGACGGGACGGCGCAAGCTCATGACCAAAATCCCTTAACGT
GAGTTACGCGTCGTTCCACTGAGCGTCAGACCCCGTAGAAAAGATCAAAGGATCTTCTTGAGATCCTTTT
TTTCTGCGCGTAATCTGCTGCTTGCAAACAAAAAAACCACCGCTACCAGCGGTGGTTTGTTTGCCGGATC
AAGAGCTACCAACTCTTTTTCCGAAGGTAACTGGCTTCAGCAGAGCGCAGATACCAAATACTGTCCTTCT
AGTGTAGCCGTAGTTAGGCCACCACTTCAAGAACTCTGTAGCACCGCCTACATACCTCGCTCTGCTAATC
CTGTTACCAGTGGCTGCTGCCAGTGGCGATAAGTCGTGTCTTACCGGGTTGGACTCAAGACGATAGTTAC
CGGATAAGGCGCAGCGGTCGGGCTGAACGGGGGGTTCGTGCACACAGCCCAGCTTGGAGCGAACGACCTA
CACCGAACTGAGATACCTACAGCGTGAGCATTGAGAAAGCGCCACGCTTCCCGAAGGGAGAAAGGCGGAC
AGGTATCCGGTAAGCGGCAGGGTCGGAACAGGAGAGCGCACGAGGGAGCTTCCAGGGGGAAACGCCTGGT
ATCTTTATAGTCCTGTCGGGTTTCGCCACCTCTGACTTGAGCGTCGATTTTTGTGATGCTCGTCAGGGGG
GCGGAGCCTATGGAAAAACGCCAGCAACGCGGCCTTTTTACGGTTCCTGGCCTTTTGCTGGCCTTTTGCT
CACATGTTCTTTCCTGCGTTATCCCCTGATTCTGTGGATAACCGTATTACCGCCTTTGAGTGAGCTGATA
CCGCTCGCCGCAGCCGAACGACCGAGCGCAGCGAGTCAGTGAGCGAGGAAGCGGAAGAGCGCCCAATACG
CAAACCGCCTCTCCCCGCGCGTTGGCCGATTCATTAATGCAGCTGGCACGACAGGTTTCCCGACTGGAAA
GCGGGCAGTGAGCGCAACGCAATTAATACGCGTACCGCTAGCCAGGAAGAGTTTGTAGAAACGCAAAAAG
GCCATCCGTCAGGATGGCCTTCTGCTTAGTTTGATGCCTGGCAGTTTATGGCGGGCGTCCTGCCCGCCAC
CCTCCGGGCCGTTGCTTCACAACGTTCAAATCCGCTCCCGGCGGATTTGTCCTACTCAGGAGAGCGTTCA
CCGACAAACAACAGATAAAACGAAAGGCCCAGTCTTCCGACTGAGCCTTTCGTTTTATTTGATGCCTGGC
AGTTCCCTACTCTCGCGTTAACGCTAGCATGGATGTTTTCCCAGTCACGACGTTGTAAAACGACGGCCAG
TCTTAAGCTCGGGCCC
Features (pLannotate 1.2.2; 11 found; start..end, strand, type, name):
      1..100     +  protein_bind   attL1: mutant version of attL; recombination site for the Gateway® LR reaction LR Clonase™
    112..132     +  RBS            RBS: efficient ribosome binding site from bacteriophage T7 gene 10 (Olins and Rangwala, 1989)
    166..843     +  CDS            ULT1: ULT1_ARATH - Experimental evidence at protein level: Swiss-Prot protein existence level 1. Putative transcription factor that acts as a key negative regulator of cell accumulation in shoot and floral meristems. Negatively regulates the size of the WUSCHEL (WUS)-expressing organizing center in inflorescence meristems. May act by down- regulating expression of WUS. Acts as an antirepressor that counteracts EMF1 action through modulation of trimethylated 'Lys-4' on histone H3 (H3K4me3) marks on target gene loci (including genes involved in salt stress response and flower development) (PubMed:2363
    863..962     -  protein_bind   attL2: mutant version of attL; recombination site for the Gateway® LR reaction LR Clonase™
    980..998     -  promoter       T7 promoter: promoter for bacteriophage T7 RNA polymerase
   1132..1941    +  CDS            KanR: aminoglycoside phosphotransferase; aph(3')-Ia; confers resistance to kanamycin in bacteria or G418 (Geneticin®) in eukaryotes
   2088..2676    +  rep_origin     ori: high-copy-number ColE1/pMB1/pBR322/pUC origin of replication
   2859..2951    +  CDS            lacI (fragment): lac repressor; lacI; The lac repressor binds to the lac operator to inhibit transcription in E. coli. This inhibition can be relieved by adding lactose or isopropyl-β-D-thiogalactopyranoside (IPTG).
   3006..3033    -  terminator     rrnB T2 terminator: transcription terminator T2 from the E. coli rrnB gene
   3165..3208    +  terminator     rrnB T1 terminator: Escherichia coli rrnB; transcription terminator T1 from the E. coli rrnB gene
   3255..3291    -  CDS            lacZα (fragment): LacZα fragment of β-galactosidase; lacZ fragment
