[The description below was written by a language model from this plasmid's Addgene catalogue record and pLannotate feature annotations shown in this document.]
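Description:
pUT1395-HQ858727 is a Gateway entry clone built on the Invitrogen pENTR/SD backbone and belongs to the Maize TFome collection of transcription factor open reading frames. It is propagated in E. coli under kanamycin selection (an aph(3')-Ia KanR gene) and replicates from a ColE1/pUC-type origin. The feature annotation describes this origin as high copy, whereas the catalogue entry lists the plasmid as low copy. The annotated full sequence is 3,306 nt, consistent with the stated 2,601 bp backbone plus a 705 bp insert.

The insert is the coding sequence of a Zea mays ULT-family transcription factor, amplified by PCR from a full-length cDNA clone with its native stop codon retained. The automated annotation recognises it by similarity to Arabidopsis ULTRAPETALA1 (ULT1), a regulator of shoot and floral meristem cell accumulation, but that functional description applies to the Arabidopsis protein and is not established for the maize gene by this record. The ORF lies between attL1 and attL2 sites, so an LR Clonase reaction can move it directionally into any attR-containing destination vector. Because the stop codon is present, the clone suits native or N-terminally tagged expression rather than C-terminal fusions.

Upstream of the ORF, inside the att-flanked region, is the T7 gene 10 ribosome binding site characteristic of pENTR/SD, which supports translation in bacteria after transfer to a prokaryotic destination vector. The entry clone has no promoter positioned to drive the insert. A T7 promoter sits outside attL2 on the opposite strand, and rrnB T1 and T2 terminators upstream of attL1 insulate the cassette from read-through transcription. The short lacI and lacZα fragments are backbone remnants. The clone is intended as a source for functional genomics studies of maize transcription factors.
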