Addgene plasmid #27777: pUT1395-HQ858727
Depositing lab: John Gray & Erich Grotewold. Depositing organization: University of Toledo. Publication: The Maize TFome--development of a transcription factor open reading frame collection for functional genomics. Burdo B, Gray J, Goetting-Minesky MP, Wittler B, Hunt M, Li T, Velliquette D, Thomas J, Gentzel I, dos Santos Brito M, Mejia-Guerra MK, Connolly LN, Qaisi D, Li W, Casas MI, Doseff AI, Grotewold E. Plant J. 2014 Oct;80(2):356-66. doi: 10.1111/tpj.12623. Epub 2014 Aug 26. PubMed 25053252.
Backbone
  Vector backbone: pENTR/SD
  Backbone manufacturer: Invitrogen
  Backbone size w/o insert (bp): 2601
  Vector type: Entry vector
Growth in bacteria
  Bacterial resistance: Kanamycin, 50 μg/mL
  Growth temperature: 37°C
  Growth strain: DH5alpha
  Growth instructions: E. coli TOP10
  Copy number: Low Copy
Gene/Insert
  Gene/Insert name: ULT transcription factor from DT945481
  Species: Zea mays
  Insert size (bp): 705
  GenBank ID: HQ858727
  Cloning method: Restriction Enzyme
  Sequencing primers: 5′ M13 For; 3′ M13 Rev
Terms and licenses: Academic/Nonprofit Terms; Industry Terms: Not Available to Industry
Depositor comments: This CDS was amplified using PCR from a full length cDNA template from the Maize Full-length cDNA Project (www.maizecdna.org) and the PCR product included the stop codon. The PCR product was cloned into a Gateway pENTR/SD vector. Further information on this gene may be obtained at www.grassius.org using the GenBank number. (The second half of the plasmid name is the GenBank Number for the sequence of the insert)
How to cite: pUT1395-HQ858727 was a gift from John Gray & Erich Grotewold (Addgene plasmid # 27777 ; http://n2t.net/addgene:27777 ; RRID:Addgene_27777)
