>Addgene plasmid #27777 | pUT1395-HQ858727 | addgene partial sequence | sequence record 34099 | 27777 with M13pUC-fwd
CCAATAATGATTTTATTTTGACTGATAGTGACCTGTTCGTTGCAACAAATTGATGAGCAATGCTTTTTTA
TAATGCCAACTTTGTACAAAAAAGCAGGCTCCGCGGCCGCCTTGTTTAACTTTAAGAAGGAGCCCTTCAC
CATGGCGGCGGCGAACGGAGCTGCCGGTGCGGTGCTGTTCAGCGAGGAGGACCTGAGGGAGGTGAGTGGG
GTGCGCTGGGGAGAGGACTTCGTGGAGGTGACGTGCGGATGCACCAGCCACCGCTACGGCGACGCCGTCG
GCCGCCTCCGCGTCTTTGCGTCAGGCGACCTGGAGATCAACTGCGAGTGCACGCCCGGCTGCCGCGAAGA
CAAGATGACACCTGCTGCCTTTGAGAAGCACTCCGGAAAGGAGACAGCTGGAAAGTGGAGGAACACCGTC
TGGGTAATGGTCCAGGGGGAAAAAGTGCCACTGTCAAAGACGGCTCTGCTCAAATACTACTACCTGGCGC
ACAAGTCAGGCAACGGTTCTCACAAGGGCCGTAACGGACGTCCGTCCCACCGCGACGAGTTCATCTGCTG
CGCAGGATGTGGCAAGGAGAGGAGGTTTCGGCTCCGGTCAAAGGAAGAGTGCCGTGTTTACCATGACGCT
CTTGCCAAAGCTAGCTGGACGTGTGCGGATTTGACAACTGATAGGGTCACCTGTGACGACGAGGAGGAGC
GTGCAAGCCGCAAGGTCCTGCGGGGCTGCTCCCGCGCGCCGTCCTGCACGGGCTGCATGAAGTGCGTGTG
CTTCGGCTGCGAGACCTGCCGCTTCAAGGACTGCGACTGCCAGACCTGCGTTGACTTCTACCGCAACTCC
AAGGAAAAGGGTGGGCGCGCCGACCCAGCTTTCTTGTACAAAGTTGGCATTATAAGAAAGCATTGCTTAT
